Addgene plasmid #1932: pCMV-HSF1-flag
Depositing lab: Robert Kingston. Depositing organization: Massachusetts General Hospital. Publication: Repression of human heat shock factor 1 activity at control temperature by phosphorylation. Knauf U, Newton EM, Kyriakis J, Kingston RE. Genes Dev 1996 Nov 1;10(21):2782-93. 10.1101/gad.10.21.2782 PubMed 8946918.
Backbone
  Vector backbone: pCMV5
  Backbone size w/o insert (bp): 3600
  Vector type: Mammalian Expression
Growth in bacteria
  Bacterial resistance: Ampicillin, 100 μg/mL
  Growth temperature: 37°C
  Growth strain: DH5alpha
  Copy number: High Copy
Gene/Insert
  Gene/Insert name: heat shock factor 1 (alt name: HSF1)
  Species: H. sapiens (human)
  Insert size (bp): 1600
  Entrez Gene: HSF1 (a.k.a. HSTF1)
  Tag / fusion protein: flag (C terminal on insert)
  Cloning method: Restriction Enzyme; 5′ cloning site EcoRI (not destroyed); 3′ cloning site EcoRI (not destroyed)
  Sequencing primers: 5′ CMV-F
Resource information
  A portion of this plasmid was derived from a plasmid made by: flag added to pCMV-huHSF-B from Carl Wu (NIH)
Terms and licenses: Academic/Nonprofit Terms; Industry Terms: Not Available to Industry
Depositor comments: C-terminal epitope tagged hHSF1. SDYKDDDK*. Flag added by PCR. Total vector size is 5.2kb. (Kingston #1036)
How to cite: pCMV-HSF1-flag was a gift from Robert Kingston (Addgene plasmid # 1932)
