[The description below was written by a language model from this plasmid's Addgene catalogue record.]
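Description:
pCMV-HSF1-flag is a mammalian expression plasmid built on the pCMV5 backbone (about 3.6 kb) that carries the human heat shock factor 1 (HSF1) coding sequence as an insert of roughly 1.6 kb, giving a total size of about 5.2 kb. It is maintained in E. coli as a high-copy plasmid under ampicillin selection. No feature table accompanies the record, so the origin of replication, polyadenylation signal and other backbone elements are not itemised. The plasmid name, the backbone and the use of a CMV forward sequencing primer all indicate that the insert is driven by the cytomegalovirus immediate-early promoter, a strong constitutive promoter in most mammalian cell lines. No mammalian selection marker is recorded, which suggests the construct is mainly suited to transient transfection.

The HSF1 open reading frame sits between two EcoRI sites, both retained, so the insert can be released with a single enzyme, though its orientation would need to be confirmed in any subcloning. A FLAG epitope was added by PCR to the C terminus of HSF1, immediately before the stop codon, using an earlier untagged human HSF1 CMV expression plasmid as the starting material. The tag allows the exogenous protein to be detected or immunoprecipitated with anti-FLAG antibodies and distinguished from endogenous HSF1.

HSF1 is the transcription factor that activates heat shock gene expression in response to stress. The associated publication concerns repression of human HSF1 activity at control temperature by phosphorylation, so the construct is suited to expressing tagged wild-type HSF1 in cultured cells for studies of its regulation, modification and transcriptional activity.
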