>Addgene plasmid #1932 | pCMV-HSF1-flag | addgene partial sequence | sequence record 16922 | CMV-F 5'-CGCAAATGGGCGGTAGGCGTG-3'
GCTACTAGAGAACCCACTGCTTACTGGCTTATCGAAATTAATACGACTCACTATAGGGAGACCCAAGCTT
CTAGAGTCGACGAATTCCGAGCGGTCGGGCGGCGGCGGCGGGAGCGCGCCCGTTGCAAGATGGCGGCGGC
CATGCTGGGCCCCGGGGCTGTGTGTGCGCAGCGGGCGGCGGCGCGGCCCGGAAGGCTGGCGCGGCGACGG
CGTTAGCCCGGCCCTCGGCCCCTCTTTGCGGCCGCTCCCTCCGCCTATTCCCTCCTTGCTCGAGATGGAT
CTGCCCGTGGGCCCCGGCGCGGCGGGGCCCNGCNNCGTCCCGGCCTTCCTGACCNNGCTGTGGACCCTCG
TGAGCGACCCGGACACCGACGCGCTCATCTGCTGGAGCCCGAGCGGGAACAGCTTCCACGTGTTCGACCA
GGGCCAGTTTGCCAAGGAGGTGCTGCCCAAGTACTTCAAGCACAACAACATGGCCAGCTTCGTGCGGCAG
CTCAACATGTATGGCTTCCGGAAAGTGGTCCACATCGAGCAGGGCGGCCTGGTCAAGCCAGAGAGAGACG
ACACGGAGTTCCAGCACCCATGCTTCCTGCGTGGCCAGGAGCAGCTCCTTGAGAACATCAAGAGGAAAGT
GACCAGTGTGTCCACCCTGAAGAGTGAAGACATAAAGATCCGCCAGGACAGCGTCACCAAGCTGCTGACG
GACGTGCAGCTGATGAAGGGGAAGCAGGAGTGCATGGACTCCAAGCTCCTGGCCATGAAGCATGAGAATG
AGGCTCTGTGGCGGGAGGTGGCCAGCCTTCGGCAGAAGCATGCCCAGCAACAAAAAGTCGTCAACAAGCT
CATTCAGTTCCTG
